Addgene plasmid #58155: mPA-GFP-tdTomato-FRET-10
Purpose: (Empty Backbone) Localization: Cytosolic FRET, Excitation: 504 / 554, Emission: 517 / 581
Depositing lab: Michael Davidson. Depositing organization: Florida State University, Tallahassee.
Backbone
  Vector backbone: Unknown
  Vector type: Mammalian Expression
  Selectable markers: Neomycin (select with G418)
  Tag / fusion protein: mPA-GFP; tdTomato
Growth in bacteria
  Bacterial resistance: Kanamycin, 50 μg/mL
  Growth temperature: 37°C
  Growth strain: DH5alpha
  Copy number: High Copy
Gene/Insert
  Gene/Insert name: None
  Tag / fusion protein: mPA-GFP; tdTomato
Terms and licenses: Academic/Nonprofit Terms; Industry Terms: Not Available to Industry
Depositor comments: FRET Indicator - Live and Fixed Cells. Excitation = 504 / 554; Emission = 517 / 581
How to cite: mPA-GFP-tdTomato-FRET-10 was a gift from Michael Davidson (Addgene plasmid # 58155 ; http://n2t.net/addgene:58155 ; RRID:Addgene_58155)
