[The description below was written by a language model from this plasmid's Addgene catalogue record.]
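Description:
mPA-GFP-tdTomato-FRET-10 is a mammalian expression plasmid that encodes a tandem fusion of two fluorescent proteins, monomeric photoactivatable GFP (mPA-GFP) and the red tandem-dimer tdTomato. It is catalogued as an empty backbone with no additional gene of interest, so the fluorescent protein pair is itself the payload. The record lists the backbone as unknown and does not state the promoter, polyadenylation signal or origin of replication. No feature table is provided, so the exact arrangement of parts cannot be confirmed. The "10" in the name probably refers to the linker joining the two proteins, as in similarly named FRET constructs, but the record does not say this. The plasmid is maintained in E. coli at high copy number under kanamycin selection. It also carries a neomycin resistance marker, which allows G418 selection of stably transfected mammalian cells.

The fusion is described as a cytosolic FRET indicator for use in live and fixed cells. The recorded spectral values are excitation at 504 and 554 nm and emission at 517 and 581 nm, for the mPA-GFP and tdTomato components respectively. In a pairing like this, the green protein acts as the energy donor and tdTomato as the acceptor. Linking them covalently in one polypeptide holds them close together at a fixed one-to-one ratio. Constructs of this type generally serve as positive controls or calibration standards for FRET imaging. Because PA-GFP fluoresces strongly only after photoactivation, the donor signal can in principle be switched on in a chosen region or at a chosen time. With no targeting sequence recorded, the fusion is expected to distribute through the cytosol.
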