>Addgene plasmid #58155 | mPA-GFP-tdTomato-FRET-10 | addgene partial sequence | sequence record 132332 | CMV-F 5'-CGCAAATGGGCGGTAGGCGTG-3'
ACCGTCAGATCCGCTAGCGCTACCGGTCGCCACCATGGTGAGCAAGGGCGAGGAGGTCATCAAAGAGTTC
ATGCGCTTCAAGGTGCGCATGGAGGGCTCCATGAACGGCCACGAGTTCGAGATCGAGGGCGAGGGCGAGG
GCCGCCCCTACGAGGGCACCCAGACCGCCAAGCTGAAGGTGACCAAGGGCGGCCCCCTGCCCTTCGCCTG
GGACATCCTGTCCCCCCAGTTCATGTACGGCTCCAAGGCGTACGTGAAGCACCCCGCCGACATCCCCGAT
TACAAGAAGCTGTCCTTCCCCGAGGGCTTCAAGTGGGAGCGCGTGATGAACTTCGAGGACGGCGGTCTGG
TGACCGTGACCCAGGACTCCTCCCTGCAGGACGGCACGCTGATCTACAAGGTGAAGATGCGCGGCACCAA
CTTCCCCCCCGACGGCCCCGTAATGCAGAAGAAGACCATGGGCTGGGAGGCCTCCACCGAGCGCCTGTAC
CCCCGCGACGGCGTGCTGAAGGGCGAGATCCACCAGGCCCTGAAGCTGAAGGACGGCGGCCACTACCTGG
TGGAGTTCAAGACCATCTACATGGCCAAGAAGCCCGTGCAACTGCCCGGCTACTACTACGTGGACACCAA
GCTGGACATCACCTCCCACAACGAGGACTACACCATCGTGGAACAGTACGAGCGCTCCGAGGGCCGCCAC
CACCTGTTCCT
