>Addgene plasmid #58155 | mPA-GFP-tdTomato-FRET-10 | addgene partial sequence | sequence record 133618 | SV40pA-R 5'-GAAATTTGTGATGCTATTGC-3'
GTTAACAACAACAATTGCATTCATTTTATGTTTCAGGTTCAGGGGGAGGTGTGGGAGGTTTTTTAAAGCA
AGTAAAACCTCTACAAATGTGGTATGGCTGATTATGATCTAGAGTCGCGGCCGCTTTACTTGTACAGCTC
GTCCATGCCGAGAGTGATCCCGGCGGCGGTCACGAACTCCAGCAGGACCATGTGATCGCGCTTCTCGTTG
GGGTCTTTGCTCAGCTTGGACTGGTGGCTCAGGTAGTGGTTGTCGGGCAGCAGCACGGGGCCGTCGCCGA
TGGGGGTGTTCTGCTGGTAGTGGTCGGCGAGCTGCACGCTGCCGTCCTCGATGTTGTGGCGGATCTTGAA
GTTGGCCTTGATGCCGTTCTTCTGCTTGTCGGCCATGATATAGACGTTGTGGCTGTTGTAGTTGTACTCC
AGCTTGTGCCCCAGGATGTTGCCGTCCTCCTTGAAGTCGATGCCCTTCAGCTCGATGCGGTTCACCAGGG
TGTCGCCCTCGAACTTCACCTCGGCGCGGGTCTTGTAGTTGCCGTCGTCCTTGAAGAAGATGGTGCGCTC
CTGGACGTAGCCTTCGGGCATGGCGGACTTGAAGAAGTCGTGCTGCTTCATGTGGTCGGGGTAGCGGCTG
AAGCACTGCACGCCGTAGCTGAAGGTGGTCACGAGGGTGGGCCAGGGCACGGGCAGCTTGCCGGTGGTGC
AGATGAACTTCAGGGTCAGCTTGCCGTAGGTGGCATCGCCCTCGCCCTCGCCGGACACGCTGAACTTGTG
GCCGTTTACGTCGCCGTCCAGCTCGACCAGGATGGGCACCACCCCGGTGAACAGCTCCTCGCCC
